>Addgene plasmid #17875 | pBS hBAF170 | addgene partial sequence | sequence record 23805 | 17875 with T3
CGCGGTGGCGGCCGCTCTAGAACTAGTGGATCCCCCGGGCTGCAGGAATTCCCCGAGCCGGAGAAGATGG
CGGTGCGGAAGAAGGACGGCGGCCCCAACGTGAAGTACTACGAGGCCGCGGACACCGTGACCCAGTTCGA
CAACGTGCGGCTGTGGCTCGGCAAGAACTACAAGAAGTATATACAAGCTGAACCACCCACCAACAAGTCC
CTGTCTAGCCTGGTTGTACAGTTGCTACAATTTCAGGAAGAAGTTTTTGGCAAACATGTCAGCAATGCAC
CGCTCACTAAACTGCCGATCAAATGTTTCCTAGATTTCAAAGCGGGAGGCTCCTTGTGCCACATTCTTGC
AGCTGCCTACAAATTCAAGAGTGACCAGGGATGGCGGCGTTACGATTTCCAGAATCCATCACGCATGGAC
CGCAATGTGGAAATGTTTATGACCATTGAGAAGTCCTTGGTGCAGAATAATTGCCTGTCTCGACCTAACA
TTTTTCTGTGCCCAGAAATTGAGCCCAAACTACTAGGGAAATTAAAGGACATTATCAAGAGACACCAGGG
AACAGTCACTGAGGATAAGAACAATGCCTCCCATGTTGTGTATCCTGTCCCGGGGAATCTAGAAGAAGAG
GAATGGGTACGACCAGTCATGAAGAGGGATAAGCAGGTTCTTCTGCACTGGGGCTACTATCCTGACAGTT
ACGACACGTGGATCCCAGCGAGTGAAATTGAGGCATCTNGGAANATGCTCCACCTNCNGAAANACTAGGA
NGGTTCNTGCAAGNGGATCNTGGACCCCGACCCTTCATGA
