[The description below was written by a language model from this plasmid's Addgene catalogue record.]
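Description:
pBS hBAF170 is a bacterial cloning plasmid that carries the full-length human BAF170 cDNA in the pBluescript SK- backbone. The backbone is about 3 kb and the insert about 4 kb. The plasmid is maintained at high copy in E. coli and selected with ampicillin. Although the catalogue lists it as a bacterial expression vector, pBluescript is a general-purpose phagemid used mainly for cloning, sequencing and in vitro transcription. Its standard parts include a ColE1-type origin, an f1 origin for single-stranded DNA production, and a polylinker within the lacZ alpha fragment flanked by T3 and T7 phage promoters. No feature table was supplied, so these elements are inferred from the named backbone, not confirmed for this clone.

The insert corresponds to SMARCC2, also known as BAF170, CRACC2, CSS8 or Rsc8. It encodes a core subunit of the mammalian SWI/SNF (BAF) ATP-dependent chromatin remodelling complex. The cDNA was inserted with EcoRI at both ends, and the record does not say whether those sites survive. Because the same enzyme was used on both sides, the cloning was non-directional, and the orientation relative to the T3 and T7 promoters is not stated. T3 and T7 are listed as the 5′ and 3′ sequencing primers. No epitope tags, fusion partners, reporters or eukaryotic promoters are recorded, so the plasmid is not designed for expression in mammalian cells.

It is best regarded as a source clone for the full-length human BAF170 coding sequence. Likely uses include subcloning into expression vectors, serving as a PCR template, or making transcripts or probes from the flanking phage promoters in studies of SWI/SNF complex composition and function.
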