Addgene plasmid #17875: pBS hBAF170
Depositing lab: Jerry Crabtree. Depositing organization: Stanford University. Publication: Diversity and specialization of mammalian SWI/SNF complexes. Wang W, Xue Y, Zhou S, Kuo A, Cairns BR, Crabtree GR. Genes Dev. 1996 Sep 1. 10(17):2117-30. 10.1101/gad.10.17.2117 PubMed 8804307.
Backbone
  Vector backbone: pBluescript SK-
  Backbone size w/o insert (bp): 3000
  Vector type: Bacterial Expression
Growth in bacteria
  Bacterial resistance: Ampicillin, 100 μg/mL
  Growth temperature: 37°C
  Growth strain: DH5alpha
  Copy number: High Copy
Gene/Insert
  Gene/Insert name: BAF170
  Species: H. sapiens (human)
  Insert size (bp): 4000
  Entrez Gene: SMARCC2 (a.k.a. BAF170, CRACC2, CSS8, Rsc8)
  Cloning method: Restriction Enzyme; 5′ cloning site EcoRI (unknown if destroyed); 3′ cloning site EcoRI (unknown if destroyed)
  Sequencing primers: 5′ T3; 3′ T7
Terms and licenses: Academic/Nonprofit Terms; Industry Terms: Not Available to Industry
Depositor comments: Full-length human BAF170.
How to cite: pBS hBAF170 was a gift from Jerry Crabtree (Addgene plasmid # 17875 ; http://n2t.net/addgene:17875 ; RRID:Addgene_17875)
